>Addgene plasmid #194117 | pET28a FKBP12-V5 | addgene full sequence | sequence record 380734 | Addgene NGS Result
ATCCGGATATAGTTCCTCCTTTCAGCAAAAAACCCCTCAAGACCCGTTTAGAGGCCCCAAGGGGTTATGC
TAGTTATTGCTCAGCGGTGGCAGCAGCCAACTCAGCTTCCTTTCGGGCTTTGTTAGCAGCCGGATCTCAG
TGGTGGTGGTGGTGGTGCTCGAGTCACGTAGAATCGAGACCGAGGAGAGGGTTAGGGATAGGCTTACCTT
CCAGTTTTAGAAGCTCCACATCGAAGACGAGAGTGGCATGTGGTGGGATGATGCCTGGGTGCCCAGTGGC
ACCATAGGCATAATCTGGAGATATAGTCAGTTTGGCTCTCTGACCCACACTCATCTGGGCAACCCCTTCT
TCCCAGCCTCGGATCACCTCCTGCTTGCCTAGCATAAACTTAAAGGGCTTGTTTCTGTCCCGGGAGGAAT
CAAATTTCTTTCCATCTTCAAGCATCCCGGTGTAGTGCACCACGCAGGTCTGGCCGCGCTTGGGGAAGGT
GCGCCCGTCTCCTGGGGAGATGGTTTCCACCTGCACTCCCATATGGCTGCCGCGCGGCACCAGGCCGCTG
CTGTGATGATGATGATGATGGCTGCTGCCCATGGTATATCTCCTTCTTAAAGTTAAACAAAATTATTTCT
AGAGGGGAATTGTTATCCGCTCACAATTCCCCTATAGTGAGTCGTATTAATTTCGCGGGATCGAGATCTC
GATCCTCTACGCCGGACGCATCGTGGCCGGCATCACCGGCGCCACAGGTGCGGTTGCTGGCGCCTATATC
GCCGACATCACCGATGGGGAAGATCGGGCTCGCCACTTCGGGCTCATGAGCGCTTGTTTCGGCGTGGGTA
TGGTGGCAGGCCCCGTGGCCGGGGGACTGTTGGGCGCCATCTCCTTGCATGCACCATTCCTTGCGGCGGC
GGTGCTCAACGGCCTCAACCTACTACTGGGCTGCTTCCTAATGCAGGAGTCGCATAAGGGAGAGCGTCGA
GATCCCGGACACCATCGAATGGCGCAAAACCTTTCGCGGTATGGCATGATAGCGCCCGGAAGAGAGTCAA
TTCAGGGTGGTGAATGTGAAACCAGTAACGTTATACGATGTCGCAGAGTATGCCGGTGTCTCTTATCAGA
CCGTTTCCCGCGTGGTGAACCAGGCCAGCCACGTTTCTGCGAAAACGCGGGAAAAAGTGGAAGCGGCGAT
GGCGGAGCTGAATTACATTCCCAACCGCGTGGCACAACAACTGGCGGGCAAACAGTCGTTGCTGATTGGC
GTTGCCACCTCCAGTCTGGCCCTGCACGCGCCGTCGCAAATTGTCGCGGCGATTAAATCTCGCGCCGATC
AACTGGGTGCCAGCGTGGTGGTGTCGATGGTAGAACGAAGCGGCGTCGAAGCCTGTAAAGCGGCGGTGCA
CAATCTTCTCGCGCAACGCGTCAGTGGGCTGATCATTAACTATCCGCTGGATGACCAGGATGCCATTGCT
GTGGAAGCTGCCTGCACTAATGTTCCGGCGTTATTTCTTGATGTCTCTGACCAGACACCCATCAACAGTA
TTATTTTCTCCCATGAAGACGGTACGCGACTGGGCGTGGAGCATCTGGTCGCATTGGGTCACCAGCAAAT
CGCGCTGTTAGCGGGCCCATTAAGTTCTGTCTCGGCGCGTCTGCGTCTGGCTGGCTGGCATAAATATCTC
ACTCGCAATCAAATTCAGCCGATAGCGGAACGGGAAGGCGACTGGAGTGCCATGTCCGGTTTTCAACAAA
CCATGCAAATGCTGAATGAGGGCATCGTTCCCACTGCGATGCTGGTTGCCAACGATCAGATGGCGCTGGG
CGCAATGCGCGCCATTACCGAGTCCGGGCTGCGCGTTGGTGCGGATATCTCGGTAGTGGGATACGACGAT
ACCGAAGACAGCTCATGTTATATCCCGCCGTTAACCACCATCAAACAGGATTTTCGCCTGCTGGGGCAAA
CCAGCGTGGACCGCTTGCTGCAACTCTCTCAGGGCCAGGCGGTGAAGGGCAATCAGCTGTTGCCCGTCTC
ACTGGTGAAAAGAAAAACCACCCTGGCGCCCAATACGCAAACCGCCTCTCCCCGCGCGTTGGCCGATTCA
TTAATGCAGCTGGCACGACAGGTTTCCCGACTGGAAAGCGGGCAGTGAGCGCAACGCAATTAATGTAAGT
TAGCTCACTCATTAGGCACCGGGATCTCGACCGATGCCCTTGAGAGCCTTCAACCCAGTCAGCTCCTTCC
GGTGGGCGCGGGGCATGACTATCGTCGCCGCACTTATGACTGTCTTCTTTATCATGCAACTCGTAGGACA
GGTGCCGGCAGCGCTCTGGGTCATTTTCGGCGAGGACCGCTTTCGCTGGAGCGCGACGATGATCGGCCTG
TCGCTTGCGGTATTCGGAATCTTGCACGCCCTCGCTCAAGCCTTCGTCACTGGTCCCGCCACCAAACGTT
TCGGCGAGAAGCAGGCCATTATCGCCGGCATGGCGGCCCCACGGGTGCGCATGATCGTGCTCCTGTCGTT
GAGGACCCGGCTAGGCTGGCGGGGTTGCCTTACTGGTTAGCAGAATGAATCACCGATACGCGAGCGAACG
TGAAGCGACTGCTGCTGCAAAACGTCTGCGACCTGAGCAACAACATGAATGGTCTTCGGTTTCCGTGTTT
CGTAAAGTCTGGAAACGCGGAAGTCAGCGCCCTGCACCATTATGTTCCGGATCTGCATCGCAGGATGCTG
CTGGCTACCCTGTGGAACACCTACATCTGTATTAACGAAGCGCTGGCATTGACCCTGAGTGATTTTTCTC
TGGTCCCGCCGCATCCATACCGCCAGTTGTTTACCCTCACAACGTTCCAGTAACCGGGCATGTTCATCAT
CAGTAACCCGTATCGTGAGCATCCTCTCTCGTTTCATCGGTATCATTACCCCCATGAACAGAAATCCCCC
TTACACGGAGGCATCAGTGACCAAACAGGAAAAAACCGCCCTTAACATGGCCCGCTTTATCAGAAGCCAG
ACATTAACGCTTCTGGAGAAACTCAACGAGCTGGACGCGGATGAACAGGCAGACATCTGTGAATCGCTTC
ACGACCACGCTGATGAGCTTTACCGCAGCTGCCTCGCGCGTTTCGGTGATGACGGTGAAAACCTCTGACA
CATGCAGCTCCCGGAGACGGTCACAGCTTGTCTGTAAGCGGATGCCGGGAGCAGACAAGCCCGTCAGGGC
GCGTCAGCGGGTGTTGGCGGGTGTCGGGGCGCAGCCATGACCCAGTCACGTAGCGATAGCGGAGTGTATA
CTGGCTTAACTATGCGGCATCAGAGCAGATTGTACTGAGAGTGCACCATTGCGGTGTGAAATACCGCACA
GATGCGTAAGGAGAAAATACCGCATCAGGCGCTCTTCCGCTTCCTCGCTCACTGACTCGCTGCGCTCGGT
CGTTCGGCTGCGGCGAGCGGTATCAGCTCACTCAAAGGCGGTAATACGGTTATCCACAGAATCAGGGGAT
AACGCAGGAAAGAACATGTGAGCAAAAGGCCAGCAAAAGGCCAGGAACCGTAAAAAGGCCGCGTTGCTGG
CGTTTTTCCATAGGCTCCGCCCCCCTGACGAGCATCACAAAAATCGACGCTCAAGTCAGAGGTGGCGAAA
CCCGACAGGACTATAAAGATACCAGGCGTTTCCCCCTGGAAGCTCCCTCGTGCGCTCTCCTGTTCCGACC
CTGCCGCTTACCGGATACCTGTCCGCCTTTCTCCCTTCGGGAAGCGTGGCGCTTTCTCATAGCTCACGCT
GTAGGTATCTCAGTTCGGTGTAGGTCGTTCGCTCCAAGCTGGGCTGTGTGCACGAACCCCCCGTTCAGCC
CGACCGCTGCGCCTTATCCGGTAACTATCGTCTTGAGTCCAACCCGGTAAGACACGACTTATCGCCACTG
GCAGCAGCCACTGGTAACAGGATTAGCAGAGCGAGGTATGTAGGCGGTGCTACAGAGTTCTTGAAGTGGT
GGCCTAACTACGGCTACACTAGAAGGACAGTATTTGGTATCTGCGCTCTGCTGAAGCCAGTTACCTTCGG
AAAAAGAGTTGGTAGCTCTTGATCCGGCAAACAAACCACCGCTGGTAGCGGTGGTTTTTTTGTTTGCAAG
CAGCAGATTACGCGCAGAAAAAAAGGATCTCAAGAAGATCCTTTGATCTTTTCTACGGGGTCTGACGCTC
AGTGGAACGAAAACTCACGTTAAGGGATTTTGGTCATGAACAATAAAACTGTCTGCTTACATAAACAGTA
ATACAAGGGGTGTTATGAGCCATATTCAACGGGAAACGTCTTGCTCTAGGCCGCGATTAAATTCCAACAT
GGATGCTGATTTATATGGGTATAAATGGGCTCGCGATAATGTCGGGCAATCAGGTGCGACAATCTATCGA
TTGTATGGGAAGCCCGATGCGCCAGAGTTGTTTCTGAAACATGGCAAAGGTAGCGTTGCCAATGATGTTA
CAGATGAGATGGTCAGACTAAACTGGCTGACGGAATTTATGCCTCTTCCGACCATCAAGCATTTTATCCG
TACTCCTGATGATGCATGGTTACTCACCACTGCGATCCCCGGGAAAACAGCATTCCAGGTATTAGAAGAA
TATCCTGATTCAGGTGAAAATATTGTTGATGCGCTGGCAGTGTTCCTGCGCCGGTTGCATTCGATTCCTG
TTTGTAATTGTCCTTTTAACAGCGATCGCGTATTTCGTCTCGCTCAGGCGCAATCACGAATGAATAACGG
TTTGGTTGATGCGAGTGATTTTGATGACGAGCGTAATGGCTGGCCTGTTGAACAAGTCTGGAAAGAAATG
CATAAACTTTTGCCATTCTCACCGGATTCAGTCGTCACTCATGGTGATTTCTCACTTGATAACCTTATTT
TTGACGAGGGGAAATTAATAGGTTGTATTGATGTTGGACGAGTCGGAATCGCAGACCGATACCAGGATCT
TGCCATCCTATGGAACTGCCTCGGTGAGTTTTCTCCTTCATTACAGAAACGGCTTTTTCAAAAATATGGT
ATTGATAATCCTGATATGAATAAATTGCAGTTTCATTTGATGCTCGATGAGTTTTTCTAAGAATTAATTC
ATGAGCGGATACATATTTGAATGTATTTAGAAAAATAAACAAATAGGGGTTCCGCGCACATTTCCCCGAA
AAGTGCCACCTAAATTGTAAGCGTTAATATTTTGTTAAAATTCGCGTTAAATTTTTGTTAAATCAGCTCA
TTTTTTAACCAATAGGCCGAAATCGGCAAAATCCCTTATAAATCAAAAGAATAGACCGAGATAGGGT
[37 nt withheld, positions 5318-5354]
AAAGAACGTGGACTCCAACGTCAAAGG
[49 nt withheld, positions 5382-5430]
T
[91 nt withheld, positions 5432-5522]
G
[124 nt withheld, positions 5524-5647]
CCCATTCGCCA
Features (pLannotate 1.2.2; 22 found; start..end, strand, type, name):
     26..73      -  terminator     T7 terminator: transcription terminator for bacteriophage T7 RNA polymerase
     81..130     -  CDS            SET1 (fragment): solubility-enhancement tag derived from T7 phage gene 10B
    140..157     -  CDS            9xHis (fragment): 9xHis affinity tag
    167..208     -  CDS            V5 tag: epitope tag from simian virus 5
    209..532     -  CDS            FKBP1A: FKB1A_HUMAN - Also known as FKBP1, FKBP12. Experimental evidence at protein level: Swiss-Prot protein existence level 1. Keeps in an inactive conformation TGFBR1, the TGF-beta type I serine/threonine kinase receptor, preventing TGF-beta receptor activation in absence of ligand. Recruits SMAD7 to ACVR1B which prevents the association of SMAD2 and SMAD3 with the activin receptor complex, thereby blocking the activin signal. May modulate the RYR1 calcium channel activity. PPIases accelerate the folding of proteins. It catalyzes the cis-trans isomerization of proline imidic peptide bonds in oligop
    536..553     -  CDS            thrombin site: thrombin recognition and cleavage site
    564..580     -  CDS            capTEV™ (fragment): composite tag for in vivo biotinylation, TEV protease cleavage, and 6xHis tagging
    599..621     -  RBS            RBS: efficient ribosome binding site from bacteriophage T7 gene 10 (Olins and Rangwala, 1989)
    636..660     -  protein_bind   lac operator: The lac repressor binds to the lac operator to inhibit transcription in E. coli. This inhibition can be relieved by adding lactose or isopropyl-β-D-thiogalactopyranoside (IPTG). lac repressor encoded by lacI
    661..679     -  promoter       T7 promoter: promoter for bacteriophage T7 RNA polymerase
    701..980     +  CDS            TcR (fragment): tetracycline efflux protein; tet; confers resistance to tetracycline
    988..1065    +  promoter       lacI promoter: lacI
   1066..2148    +  CDS            lacI: lac repressor; lacI; The lac repressor binds to the lac operator to inhibit transcription in E. coli. This inhibition can be relieved by adding lactose or isopropyl-β-D-thiogalactopyranoside (IPTG).
   2161..2182    +  protein_bind   CAP binding site: CAP binding activates transcription in the presence of cAMP. E. coli catabolite activator protein
   2197..2488    +  CDS            TcR (fragment): tetracycline efflux protein; tet; confers resistance to tetracycline
   2560..2940    -  CDS            YPB1_ECOLX: Protein predicted: Swiss-Prot protein existence level 4. From Escherichia coli.
   2957..3148    +  CDS            rop: Rop protein, which maintains plasmids at low copy number; rop
   3250..3389    +  misc_feature   bom: basis of mobility region from pBR322
   3575..4163    -  rep_origin     ori: high-copy-number ColE1/pMB1/pBR322/pUC origin of replication
   4285..5100    +  CDS            KanR: aminoglycoside phosphotransferase; aph(3')-Ia; confers resistance to kanamycin in bacteria or G418 (Geneticin®) in eukaryotes
   5109..5166    -  promoter       AmpR promoter (fragment): bla
   5219..5647    -  rep_origin     f1 ori (sequence partly withheld): f1 bacteriophage origin of replication; arrow indicates direction of (+) strand synthesis
