[The description below was written by a language model from this plasmid's Addgene catalogue record and pLannotate feature annotations shown in this document.]
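Description:
pET28a FKBP12-V5 is a bacterial expression plasmid of about 5.7 kb built on the pET28a backbone for producing human FKBP12 (gene FKBP1A), the small peptidyl-prolyl cis-trans isomerase, in E. coli. It is selected with kanamycin through an aph(3')-Ia KanR gene and replicates from a ColE1/pMB1-family origin. The backbone also retains rop and the pBR322 bom region, so although the catalogue lists it as high copy, these elements are usually associated with more moderate copy number. An f1 origin is also present, along with short tetracycline-resistance and AmpR promoter fragments that appear to be nonfunctional pBR322-derived backbone remnants.

The expression cassette follows the standard pET arrangement. A T7 promoter with an adjacent lac operator drives transcription, a T7 gene 10 ribosome binding site directs translation, and a T7 terminator closes the unit. The plasmid carries its own lacI gene, so expression stays repressed until IPTG is added in a host supplying T7 RNA polymerase; the listed DH5alpha strain serves for propagation rather than expression. The FKBP1A coding sequence is preceded by a thrombin cleavage site and a short annotated tag fragment consistent with pET28a's N-terminal His tag. It is followed directly by a V5 epitope tag. A His-tag fragment is annotated further downstream, but the feature table alone does not show whether it is in frame with the V5 tag. The cloning sites used are not recorded.

The stated purpose is simply expression of V5-tagged FKBP12. Such a protein would suit affinity purification followed by V5-based detection or pulldown, although the record does not describe specific applications.
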