Addgene plasmid #194117: pET28a FKBP12-V5
Purpose: Expresses FKBP12 protein with V5 tag
Depositing lab: Jun Liu. Depositing organization: Johns Hopkins University and School of Medicine.
Backbone
  Vector backbone: pET28a
  Vector type: Bacterial Expression
Growth in bacteria
  Bacterial resistance: Kanamycin, 50 μg/mL
  Growth temperature: 37°C
  Growth strain: DH5alpha
  Copy number: High Copy
Gene/Insert
  Gene/Insert name: FKBP1A
  Species: H. sapiens (human)
  Entrez Gene: FKBP1A (a.k.a. FKBP-12, FKBP-1A, FKBP1, FKBP12, PKC12, PKCI2, PPIASE)
  Cloning method: Restriction Enzyme; 5′ cloning site unknown (unknown if destroyed)
Terms and licenses: Academic/Nonprofit Terms; Industry Terms: Not Available to Industry
How to cite: pET28a FKBP12-V5 was a gift from Jun Liu (Addgene plasmid # 194117 ; http://n2t.net/addgene:194117 ; RRID:Addgene_194117)
